Addgene plasmid #57501: mEos4b-Annexin-12
Purpose: Localization: Membrane, Excitation: 505 / 569, Emission: 516 / 581
Depositing lab: Michael Davidson & Loren Looger. Depositing organization: Florida State University, Tallahassee.
Backbone
  Vector backbone: mEos4b
  Backbone size w/o insert (bp): 4750
  Vector type: Mammalian Expression
  Selectable markers: Neomycin (select with G418)
Growth in bacteria
  Bacterial resistance: Kanamycin, 50 μg/mL
  Growth temperature: 37°C
  Growth strain: DH5alpha
  Copy number: High Copy
Gene/Insert
  Gene/Insert name: Annexin (alt name: NM_001153.3)
  Species: H. sapiens (human)
  Entrez Gene: ANXA4 (a.k.a. ANX4, HEL-S-274, P32.5, PAP-II, PIG28, PP4-X, ZAP36)
  Promoter: CMV
  Tag / fusion protein: mEos4b (N terminal on insert)
  Cloning method: Unknown
  Sequencing primers: 5′ CMV-F; 3′ SV40pA-R
Terms and licenses: Academic/Nonprofit Terms; Industry Terms
Depositor comments: . Excitation = 505 / 569; Emission = 516 / 581
How to cite: mEos4b-Annexin-12 was a gift from Michael Davidson & Loren Looger (Addgene plasmid # 57501 ; http://n2t.net/addgene:57501 ; RRID:Addgene_57501)
