[The description below was written by a language model from this plasmid's Addgene catalogue record.]
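Description:
mEos4b-Annexin-12 is a mammalian expression plasmid built on an mEos4b fluorescent-protein backbone (about 4.75 kb without the insert). It encodes a fusion of the photoconvertible fluorescent protein mEos4b to a human annexin. The insert is recorded simply as "Annexin", but it is linked to the reference transcript and gene entry for ANXA4 (annexin A4), so that is the family member the record supports. Expression is driven by the CMV promoter, a strong constitutive promoter in most mammalian cell lines. The mEos4b tag sits at the N terminus of the annexin. The 3′ sequencing primer named in the record implies an SV40 polyadenylation signal downstream of the fusion, although no feature table is supplied to confirm the layout. The "12" in the name may refer to the length of the linker between the two proteins, but the record does not explain it. The cloning method is listed as unknown.

The plasmid is maintained at high copy in E. coli under kanamycin selection. It also carries a neomycin resistance marker, which allows G418 selection of stably transfected mammalian cells. The stated purpose is as a localization marker for membranes, which fits the calcium-dependent phospholipid binding typical of annexins. mEos4b starts in a green state (excitation about 505 nm, emission about 516 nm) and photoconverts to a red state (about 569/581 nm). This makes the construct suited to live- or fixed-cell fluorescence imaging, to tracking optically highlighted protein pools, and to the single-molecule localization microscopy for which Eos-family proteins are commonly used.
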