>Addgene plasmid #57501 | mEos4b-Annexin-12 | depositor partial sequence | sequence record 88640 | insert sequence
GACGTCAGATCCGCTAGCGCTACCGGTCGCCACCATGGTGAGTGCGATTAAGCCAGACATGAGGATCAAA
CTCCGTATGGAAGGCAACGTAAACGGGCACCACTTTGTGATCGACGGAGATGGTACAGGCAAGCCTTATG
AGGGAAAACAGACCATGGATCTTGAAGTCAAAGAGGGCGGACCTCTGCCTTTTGCCTTTGATATCCTGAC
CACTGCATTCCATTACGGCAACAGGGTATTCGTGAAATATCCAGACAACATACAAGACTATTTTAAGCAG
TCGTTTCCTAAGGGGTATTCGTGGGAACGAAGCTTGACTTTCGAAGACGGGGGCATTTGCAATGCCAGAA
ACGACATAACAATGGAAGGGGACACTTTCTATAATAAAGTTCGATTTTATGGTACCAACTTTCCCGCCAA
TGGTCCAGTTATGCAGAAGAAGACGCTGAAATGGGAGCCCTCCACTGAGAAAATGTATGTGCGTGATGGA
GTGCTGACGGGTGATATTGAGATGGCTTTGTTGCTTGAAGGAAATGCCCATTACCGATGTGACTTCAGAA
CTACTTACAAAGCTAAGGAGAAGGGTGTCAAGTTACCAGGCGCCCACTTTGTGGACCACGCCATTGAGAT
TTTAAGCCATGACAAAGATTACAACAAGGTTAAGCTGTATGAGCATGCTGTTGCTCATTCTGGATTGCCT
GACAATGCCAGACGATCCGGACTCAGATCTCGAGCTCAAGCTTCGAATTCTATGGCCATGGCAACCAAAG
GAGGTACTGTCAAAGCTGCTTCAGGATTCAATGCCATGGAAGATGCCCAGACCCTGAGGAAGGCCATGAA
AGGGCTCGGCACCGATGAAGACGCCATTATTAGCGTCCTTGCCTACCGCAACACCGCCCAGCGCCAGGAG
ATCAGGACAGCCTACAAGAGCACCATCGGCAGGGACTTGATAGACGACCTGAAGTCAGAACTGAGTGGCA
ACTTCGAGCAGGTGATTGTGGGGATGATGACGCCCACGGTGCTGTATGACGTGCAAGAGCTGCGAAGGGC
CATGAAGGGAGCCGGCACTGATGAGGGCTGCCTAATTGAGATCCTGGCCTCCCGGACCCCTGAGGAGATC
CGGCGCATAAGCCAAACCTACCAGCAGCAATATGGACGGAGCCTTGAAGATGACATTCGCTCTGACACAT
CGTTCATGTTCCAGCGAGTGCTGGTGTCTCTGTCAGCTGGTGGGAGGGATGAAGGAAATTATCTGGACGA
TGCTCTCGTGAGACAGGATGCCCAGGACCTGTATGAGGCTGGAGAGAAGAAATGGGGGACAGATGAGGTG
AAATTTCTAACTGTTCTCTGTTCCCGGAACCGAAATCACCTGTTGCATGTGTTTGATGAATACAAAAGGA
TATCACAGAAGGATATTGAACAGAGTATTAAATCTGAAACATCTGGTAGCTTTGAAGATGCTCTGCTGGC
TATAGTAAAGTGCATGAGGAACAAATCTGCATATTTTGCTGAAAAGCTCTATAAATCGATGAAGGGCTTG
GGCACCGATGATAACACCCTCATCAGAGTGATGGTTTCTCGAGCAGAAATTGACATGTTGGATATCCGGG
CACACTTCAAGAGACTCTATGGAAAGTCTCTGTACTCGTTCATCAAGGGTGACACATCTGGAGACTACAG
GAAAGTACTGCTTGTTCTCTGTGGAGGAGATGATTAAGGATCCACCGGATCTAGATAACTGATCATAATC
AG
