LOCUS       Exported 5637 bp ds-DNA circular SYN 13-MAY-2021
DEFINITION  Localization: Membrane, Excitation: 505 / 569, Emission: 516 / 581.
ACCESSION   .
VERSION     .
KEYWORDS    mEos4b-Annexin-12
SOURCE      synthetic DNA construct
  ORGANISM  synthetic DNA construct
REFERENCE   1 (bases 1 to 5637)
  TITLE     Davidson Photoactivatable Fluorescent Proteins
REFERENCE   2 (bases 1 to 5637)
  AUTHORS   .
  TITLE     Direct Submission
  JOURNAL   Exported May 13, 2021 from SnapGene Server 1.1.58
            http://www.snapgene.com
FEATURES             Location/Qualifiers
     source          1..5637
                     /organism="synthetic DNA construct"
                     /mol_type="other DNA"
     enhancer        54..357
                     /label=CMV enhancer
                     /note="human cytomegalovirus immediate early enhancer"
     promoter        358..561
                     /label=CMV promoter
                     /note="human cytomegalovirus (CMV) immediate early
                     promoter"
     primer_bind     512..532
                     /label=CMV-F
                     /note="Human CMV immediate early promoter, forward primer"
     regulatory      600..609
                     /regulatory_class="other"
                     /note="vertebrate consensus sequence for strong initiation
                     of translation (Kozak, 1987)"
     CDS             606..1286
                     /codon_start=1
                     /product="fixation-resistant truly monomeric green-to-red
                     photoswitchable fluorescent protein (Paez-Segala et al.,
                     2015)"
                     /label=mEos4b
                     /note="derived from mEos2"
                     /translation="MVSAIKPDMRIKLRMEGNVNGHHFVIDGDGTGKPYEGKQTMDLEV
                     KEGGPLPFAFDILTTAFHYGNRVFVKYPDNIQDYFKQSFPKGYSWERSLTFEDGGICNA
                     RNDITMEGDTFYNKVRFYGTNFPANGPVMQKKTLKWEPSTEKMYVRDGVLTGDIEMALL
                     LEGNAHYRCDFRTTYKAKEKGVKLPGAHFVDHAIEILSHDKDYNKVKLYEHAVAHSGLP
                     DNARR"
     polyA_signal    2418..2539
                     /label=SV40 poly(A) signal
                     /note="SV40 polyadenylation signal"
     primer_bind     complement(2455..2474)
                     /label=SV40pA-R
                     /note="SV40 polyA, reverse primer"
     primer_bind     2509..2528
                     /label=EBV-rev
                     /note="SV40 polyA terminator, reverse primer"
     rep_origin      complement(2546..3001)
                     /direction=LEFT
                     /label=f1 ori
                     /note="f1 bacteriophage origin of replication; arrow
                     indicates direction of (+) strand synthesis"
     primer_bind     complement(2683..2704)
                     /label=F1ori-F
                     /note="F1 origin, forward primer"
     primer_bind     2895..2914
                     /label=F1ori-R
                     /note="F1 origin, reverse primer"
     promoter        3028..3132
                     /gene="bla"
                     /label=AmpR promoter
     promoter        3134..3491
                     /label=SV40 promoter
                     /note="SV40 enhancer and early promoter"
     primer_bind     complement(3157..3177)
                     /label=pBABE 3'
                     /note="SV40 enhancer, reverse primer for pBABE vectors"
     rep_origin      3342..3477
                     /label=SV40 ori
                     /note="SV40 origin of replication"
     primer_bind     3404..3423
                     /label=SV40pro-F
                     /note="SV40 promoter/origin, forward primer"
     CDS             3526..4320
                     /codon_start=1
                     /gene="aph(3')-II (or nptII)"
                     /product="aminoglycoside phosphotransferase from Tn5"
                     /label=NeoR/KanR
                     /note="confers resistance to neomycin, kanamycin, and G418
                     (Geneticin(R))"
                     /translation="MIEQDGLHAGSPAAWVERLFGYDWAQQTIGCSDAAVFRLSAQGRP
                     VLFVKTDLSGALNELQDEAARLSWLATTGVPCAAVLDVVTEAGRDWLLLGEVPGQDLLS
                     SHLAPAEKVSIMADAMRRLHTLDPATCPFDHQAKHRIERARTRMEAGLVDQDDLDEEHQ
                     GLAPAELFARLKASMPDGEDLVVTHGDACLPNIMVENGRFSGFIDCGRLGVADRYQDIA
                     LATRDIAEELGGEWADRFLVLYGIAAPDSQRIAFYRLLDEFF"
     primer_bind     complement(3580..3599)
                     /label=Neo-R
                     /note="Neomycin resistance gene, reverse primer"
     primer_bind     4190..4209
                     /label=Neo-F
                     /note="Neomycin resistance gene, forward primer"
     primer_bind     complement(4508..4527)
                     /label=TK-pA-R
                     /note="Thymidine kinase polyA, reverse primer"
     polyA_signal    4552..4599
                     /label=HSV TK poly(A) signal
                     /note="herpes simplex virus thymidine kinase
                     polyadenylation signal (Cole and Stacy, 1985)"
     rep_origin      4928..5516
                     /direction=RIGHT
                     /label=ori
                     /note="high-copy-number ColE1/pMB1/pBR322/pUC origin of
                     replication"
     primer_bind     5417..5436
                     /label=pBR322ori-F
                     /note="pBR322 origin, forward primer"
ORIGIN
        1 taatagtaat caattacggg gtcattagtt catagcccat atatggagtt ccgcgttaca
       61 taacttacgg taaatggccc gcctggctga ccgcccaacg acccccgccc attgacgtca
      121 ataatgacgt atgttcccat agtaacgcca atagggactt tccattgacg tcaatgggtg
      181 gagtatttac ggtaaactgc ccacttggca gtacatcaag tgtatcatat gccaagtacg
      241 ccccctattg acgtcaatga cggtaaatgg cccgcctggc attatgccca gtacatgacc
      301 ttatgggact ttcctacttg gcagtacatc tacgtattag tcatcgctat taccatggtg
      361 atgcggtttt ggcagtacat caatgggcgt ggatagcggt ttgactcacg gggatttcca
      421 agtctccacc ccattgacgt caatgggagt ttgttttggc accaaaatca acgggacttt
      481 ccaaaatgtc gtaacaactc cgccccattg acgcaaatgg gcggtaggcg tgtacggtgg
      541 gaggtctata taagcagagc tggtttagtg aaccgtcaga tccgctagcg ctaccggtcg
      601 ccaccatggt gagtgcgatt aagccagaca tgaggatcaa actccgtatg gaaggcaacg
      661 taaacgggca ccactttgtg atcgacggag atggtacagg caagccttat gagggaaaac
      721 agaccatgga tcttgaagtc aaagagggcg gacctctgcc ttttgccttt gatatcctga
      781 ccactgcatt ccattacggc aacagggtat tcgtgaaata tccagacaac atacaagact
      841 attttaagca gtcgtttcct aaggggtatt cgtgggaacg aagcttgact ttcgaagacg
      901 ggggcatttg caatgccaga aacgacataa caatggaagg ggacactttc tataataaag
      961 ttcgatttta tggtaccaac tttcccgcca atggtccagt tatgcagaag aagacgctga
     1021 aatgggagcc ctccactgag aaaatgtatg tgcgtgatgg agtgctgacg ggtgatattg
     1081 agatggcttt gttgcttgaa ggaaatgccc attaccgatg tgacttcaga actacttaca
     1141 aagctaagga gaagggtgtc aagttaccag gcgcccactt tgtggaccac gccattgaga
     1201 ttttaagcca tgacaaagat tacaacaagg ttaagctgta tgagcatgct gttgctcatt
     1261 ctggattgcc tgacaatgcc agacgatccg gactcagatc tcgagctcaa gcttcgaatt
     1321 ctatggccat ggcaaccaaa ggaggtactg tcaaagctgc ttcaggattc aatgccatgg
     1381 aagatgccca gaccctgagg aaggccatga aagggctcgg caccgatgaa gacgccatta
     1441 ttagcgtcct tgcctaccgc aacaccgccc agcgccagga gatcaggaca gcctacaaga
     1501 gcaccatcgg cagggacttg atagacgacc tgaagtcaga actgagtggc aacttcgagc
     1561 aggtgattgt ggggatgatg acgcccacgg tgctgtatga cgtgcaagag ctgcgaaggg
     1621 ccatgaaggg agccggcact gatgagggct gcctaattga gatcctggcc tcccggaccc
     1681 ctgaggagat ccggcgcata agccaaacct accagcagca atatggacgg agccttgaag
     1741 atgacattcg ctctgacaca tcgttcatgt tccagcgagt gctggtgtct ctgtcagctg
     1801 gtgggaggga tgaaggaaat tatctggacg atgctctcgt gagacaggat gcccaggacc
     1861 tgtatgaggc tggagagaag aaatggggga cagatgaggt gaaatttcta actgttctct
     1921 gttcccggaa ccgaaatcac ctgttgcatg tgtttgatga atacaaaagg atatcacaga
     1981 aggatattga acagagtatt aaatctgaaa catctggtag ctttgaagat gctctgctgg
     2041 ctatagtaaa gtgcatgagg aacaaatctg catattttgc tgaaaagctc tataaatcga
     2101 tgaagggctt gggcaccgat gataacaccc tcatcagagt gatggtttct cgagcagaaa
     2161 ttgacatgtt ggatatccgg gcacacttca agagactcta tggaaagtct ctgtactcgt
     2221 tcatcaaggg tgacacatct ggagactaca ggaaagtact gcttgttctc tgtggaggag
     2281 atgattaagg atccaccgga tctagataac tgatcataat cagccatacc acatttgtag
     2341 aggttttact tgctttaaaa aacctcccac acctccccct gaacctgaaa cataaaatga
     2401 atgcaattgt tgttgttaac ttgtttattg cagcttataa tggttacaaa taaagcaata
     2461 gcatcacaaa tttcacaaat aaagcatttt tttcactgca ttctagttgt ggtttgtcca
     2521 aactcatcaa tgtatcttaa cgcgtaaatt gtaagcgtta atattttgtt aaaattcgcg
     2581 ttaaattttt gttaaatcag ctcatttttt aaccaatagg ccgaaatcgg caaaatccct
     2641 tataaatcaa aagaatagac cgagataggg ttgagtgttg ttccagtttg gaacaagagt
     2701 ccactattaa agaacgtgga ctccaacgtc aaaggnnnnn nnnnnnnnnn nnnnnnnnnn
     2761 nnnnnnnnnn nnnnnnnnnn nnnntnnnnn nnnnnnnnnn nnnnnnnnnn nnnnnnnnnn
     2821 nnnnnnnnnn nnnnnnnnnn nnnnnnnnnn nnnnnnnnnn nnnnnnnnnn nnnnnngnnn
     2881 nnnnnnnnnn nnnnnnnnnn nnnnnnnnnn nnnnnnnnnn nnnnnnnnnn nnnnnnnnnn
     2941 nnnnnnnnnn nnnnnnnnnn nnnnnnnnnn nnnnnnnnnn nnnnnnnnnn nnnnnnnnnn
     3001 ncaggtggca cttttcgggg aaatgtgcgc ggaaccccta tttgtttatt tttctaaata
     3061 cattcaaata tgtatccgct catgagacaa taaccctgat aaatgcttca ataatattga
     3121 aaaaggaaga gtcctgaggc ggaaagaacc agctgtggaa tgtgtgtcag ttagggtgtg
     3181 gaaagtcccc aggctcccca gcaggcagaa gtatgcaaag catgcatctc aattagtcag
     3241 caaccaggtg tggaaagtcc ccaggctccc cagcaggcag aagtatgcaa agcatgcatc
     3301 tcaattagtc agcaaccata gtcccgcccc taactccgcc catcccgccc ctaactccgc
     3361 ccagttccgc ccattctccg ccccatggct gactaatttt ttttatttat gcagaggccg
     3421 aggccgcctc ggcctctgag ctattccaga agtagtgagg aggctttttt ggaggcctag
     3481 gcttttgcaa agatcgatca agagacagga tgaggatcgt ttcgcatgat tgaacaagat
     3541 ggattgcacg caggttctcc ggccgcttgg gtggagaggc tattcggcta tgactgggca
     3601 caacagacaa tcggctgctc tgatgccgcc gtgttccggc tgtcagcgca ggggcgcccg
     3661 gttctttttg tcaagaccga cctgtccggt gccctgaatg aactgcaaga cgaggcagcg
     3721 cggctatcgt ggctggccac gacgggcgtt ccttgcgcag ctgtgctcga cgttgtcact
     3781 gaagcgggaa gggactggct gctattgggc gaagtgccgg ggcaggatct cctgtcatct
     3841 caccttgctc ctgccgagaa agtatccatc atggctgatg caatgcggcg gctgcatacg
     3901 cttgatccgg ctacctgccc attcgaccac caagcgaaac atcgcatcga gcgagcacgt
     3961 actcggatgg aagccggtct tgtcgatcag gatgatctgg acgaagagca tcaggggctc
     4021 gcgccagccg aactgttcgc caggctcaag gcgagcatgc ccgacggcga ggatctcgtc
     4081 gtgacccatg gcgatgcctg cttgccgaat atcatggtgg aaaatggccg cttttctgga
     4141 ttcatcgact gtggccggct gggtgtggcg gaccgctatc aggacatagc gttggctacc
     4201 cgtgatattg ctgaagagct tggcggcgaa tgggctgacc gcttcctcgt gctttacggt
     4261 atcgccgctc ccgattcgca gcgcatcgcc ttctatcgcc ttcttgacga gttcttctga
     4321 gcgggactct ggggttcgaa atgaccgacc aagcgacgcc caacctgcca tcacgagatt
     4381 tcgattccac cgccgccttc tatgaaaggt tgggcttcgg aatcgttttc cgggacgccg
     4441 gctggatgat cctccagcgc ggggatctca tgctggagtt cttcgcccac cctaggggga
     4501 ggctaactga aacacggaag gagacaatac cggaaggaac ccgcgctatg acggcaataa
     4561 aaagacagaa taaaacgcac ggtgttgggt cgtttgttca taaacgcggg gttcggtccc
     4621 agggctggca ctctgtcgat accccaccga gaccccattg gggccaatac gcccgcgttt
     4681 cttccttttc cccaccccac cccccaagtt cgggtgaagg cccagggctc gcagccaacg
     4741 tcggggcggc aggccctgcc atagcctcag gttactcata tatactttag attgatttaa
     4801 aacttcattt ttaatttaaa aggatctagg tgaagatcct ttttgataat ctcatgacca
     4861 aaatccctta acgtgagttt tcgttccact gagcgtcaga ccccgtagaa aagatcaaag
     4921 gatcttcttg agatcctttt tttctgcgcg taatctgctg cttgcaaaca aaaaaaccac
     4981 cgctaccagc ggtggtttgt ttgccggatc aagagctacc aactcttttt ccgaaggtaa
     5041 ctggcttcag cagagcgcag ataccaaata ctgttcttct agtgtagccg tagttaggcc
     5101 accacttcaa gaactctgta gcaccgccta catacctcgc tctgctaatc ctgttaccag
     5161 tggctgctgc cagtggcgat aagtcgtgtc ttaccgggtt ggactcaaga cgatagttac
     5221 cggataaggc gcagcggtcg ggctgaacgg ggggttcgtg cacacagccc agcttggagc
     5281 gaacgaccta caccgaactg agatacctac agcgtgagct atgagaaagc gccacgcttc
     5341 ccgaagggag aaaggcggac aggtatccgg taagcggcag ggtcggaaca ggagagcgca
     5401 cgagggagct tccaggggga aacgcctggt atctttatag tcctgtcggg tttcgccacc
     5461 tctgacttga gcgtcgattt ttgtgatgct cgtcaggggg gcggagccta tggaaaaacg
     5521 ccagcaacgc ggccttttta cggttcctgg ccttttgctg gccttttgct cacatgttct
     5581 ttcctgcgtt atcccctgat tctgtggata accgtattac cgccatgcat tagttat
//
